Addgene plasmid #176865: pTAG2E
Purpose: First sgRNA in a tRNA separated array of sgRNAs
Depositing lab: Daniel Voytas. Publication: Direct delivery and fast-treated Agrobacterium co-culture (Fast-TrACC) plant transformation methods for Nicotiana benthamiana. Cody JP, Maher MF, Nasti RA, Starker CG, Chamness JC, Voytas DF. Nat Protoc. 2022 Oct 17. pii: 10.1038/s41596-022-00749-9. doi: 10.1038/s41596-022-00749-9. PubMed 36253612.
Backbone
  Vector backbone: pAGM9121
  Vector type: CRISPR
Growth in bacteria
  Bacterial resistance: Spectinomycin, 50 μg/mL
  Growth temperature: 37°C
  Growth strain: DH5alpha
  Copy number: High Copy
Gene/Insert
  Gene/Insert name: sgRNA_2E (alt name: LacZ)
  gRNA/shRNA sequence: unknown
  Species: Synthetic
  Mutation: WT
  Cloning method: Restriction Enzyme; 5′ cloning site Unknown (unknown if destroyed); 3′ cloning site Unknown (unknown if destroyed)
Terms and licenses: Academic/Nonprofit Terms; Industry Terms: Not Available to Industry
Depositor comments: MoClo compatible
How to cite: pTAG2E was a gift from Daniel Voytas (Addgene plasmid # 176865 ; http://n2t.net/addgene:176865 ; RRID:Addgene_176865)
