[The description below was written by a language model from this plasmid's Addgene catalogue record and pLannotate feature annotations shown in this document.]
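Description:
pTAG2E is a small (about 2.8 kb) MoClo-compatible cloning module built on the pAGM9121 backbone and classed as a CRISPR vector. It is intended as the first sgRNA position in a tRNA-separated array of guide RNAs. It is maintained in E. coli through a high-copy ColE1/pUC-type origin and selected with spectinomycin via the aadA (SmR) aminoglycoside adenylyltransferase gene. Short fragments of a class 1 integron Pc promoter and a gentamicin acetyltransferase gene lie upstream of the marker and appear to be remnants of the resistance cassette rather than functional parts.

The insert, listed as sgRNA_2E with the alternative name LacZ, consists of a lacZα screening cassette flanked by guide RNA components. A CAP binding site, lac promoter and lac operator precede a pBluescript-derived segment carrying T3 and T7 promoters, a partial multiple cloning site and a lacZα fragment. Upstream of this sits a partial Streptococcus pyogenes Cas9 gRNA scaffold followed by a tRNA, and downstream a full gRNA scaffold followed by a second tRNA. This layout suggests that the lacZα region is a placeholder to be replaced by a user-chosen spacer, which would allow blue/white screening, although the record gives the guide sequence and cloning sites as unknown.

In tRNA-separated arrays, endogenous tRNA-processing enzymes cleave a single transcript into individual sgRNAs, so several guides can be expressed from one promoter. No promoter for expression of the array in plants is annotated here, so one would presumably be supplied on assembly with other modules. The associated publication concerns Agrobacterium-based transformation methods for Nicotiana benthamiana, pointing to use in multiplexed plant genome editing.
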