Features (pLannotate 1.2.2; 16 found; start..end, strand, type, name):
      7..67      +  misc_RNA       gRNA scaffold (fragment): guide RNA scaffold for the Streptococcus pyogenes CRISPR/Cas9 system
     73..143     +  ncRNA          tRNA: Accession: RF00005 - tRNA
    197..218     +  protein_bind   CAP binding site: CAP binding activates transcription in the presence of cAMP. E. coli catabolite activator protein
    233..263     +  promoter       lac promoter: promoter for the E. coli lac operon
    271..287     +  protein_bind   lac operator: The lac repressor binds to the lac operator to inhibit transcription in E. coli. This inhibition can be relieved by adding lactose or isopropyl-β-D-thiogalactopyranoside (IPTG). lac repressor encoded by lacI
    332..350     +  promoter       T3 promoter: promoter for bacteriophage T3 RNA polymerase
    366..389     +  misc_feature   MCS (fragment): pBluescript multiple cloning site
    398..416     -  promoter       T7 promoter: promoter for bacteriophage T7 RNA polymerase
    424..579     +  CDS            lacZα (fragment): LacZα fragment of β-galactosidase; lacZ fragment
    584..602     +  rep_origin     f1 ori (fragment): f1 bacteriophage origin of replication; arrow indicates direction of (+) strand synthesis
    617..692     +  misc_RNA       gRNA scaffold: guide RNA scaffold for the Streptococcus pyogenes CRISPR/Cas9 system
    698..768     +  ncRNA          tRNA: Accession: RF00005 - tRNA
    808..831     +  promoter       Pc promoter (fragment): intI1 (promoter lies within the coding sequence); class 1 integron promoter
   1007..1063    +  CDS            GmR (fragment): gentamycin acetyltransferase; aacC1; confers resistance to gentamycin
   1074..1861    +  CDS            SmR (fragment): aminoglycoside adenylyltransferase (Murphy, 1985); aadA; confers resistance to spectinomycin and streptomycin
   2202..2790    +  rep_origin     ori: high-copy-number ColE1/pMB1/pBR322/pUC origin of replication
>Addgene plasmid #176865 | pTAG2E | addgene full sequence | sequence record 348329 | Addgene NGS Result
GGTCTCATAGCAAGTTAAAATAAGGCTAGTCCGTTATCAACTTGAAAAAGTGGCACCGAGTCGGTGCAAC
AAAGCACCAGTGGTCTAGTGGTAGAATAGTACCCTGCCACGGTACAGACCCGGGTTCGATTCCCGGCTGG
TGCATGAGACGAGATCTAGACGACCGGTGGAAAGCGGGCAGTGAGCGCAACGCAATTAATGTGAGTTAGC
TCACTCATTAGGCACCCCAGGCTTTACACTTTATGCTTCCGGCTCGTATGTTGTGTGGAATTGTGAGCGG
ATAACAATTTCACACAGGAAACAGCTATGACCATGATTACGCCAAGCGCGCAATTAACCCTCACTAAAGG
GAACAAAAGCTGGAGGACCTCGAGGGGGGGCCCGGTACCCAATTCGCCCTATAGTGAGTCGTATTACGCG
CGCTCACTGGCCGTCGTTTTACAACGTCGTGACTGGGAAAACCCTGGCGTTACCCAACTTAATCGCCTTG
CAGCACATCCCCCTTTCGCCAGCTGGCGTAATAGCGAAGAGGCCCGCACCGATCGCCCTTCCCAACAGTT
GCGCAGCCTGAATGGCGAATGGGACGCGCCCTGTAGCGGCGCCACTAGTCGTCTCCGTTTTAGAGCTAGA
AATAGCAAGTTAAAATAAGGCTAGTCCGTTATCAACTTGAAAAAGTGGCACCGAGTCGGTGCAACAAAGC
ACCAGTGGTCTAGTGGTAGAATAGTACCCTGCCACGGTACAGACCCGGGTTCGATTCCCGGCTGGTGCAG
CTTCGAGACCACGAAGTGCCGAGGCACGAACCCAGTGGACATAAGCCTGTTCGGTTCGTAAGCTGTAATG
CAAGTAGCGTATGCGCTCACGCAACTGGTCCAGAACCTTGACCGAACGCAGCGGTGGTAACGGCGCAGTG
GCGGTTTTCATGGCTTGTTATGACTGTTTTTTTGGGGTACAGTCTATGCCTCGGGCATCCAAGCAGCAAG
CGCGTTACGCCGTGGGTCGATGTTTGATGTTATGGAGCAGCAACGATGTTACGCAGCAGGGCAGTCGCCC
TAAAACAAAGTTAAACATCATGGGGGAAGCGGTGATCGCCGAAGTATCGACTCAACTATCAGAGGTAGTT
GGCGTCATCGAGCGCCATCTCGAACCGACGTTGCTGGCCGTACATTTGTACGGCTCCGCAGTGGATGGCG
GCCTGAAGCCACACAGCGATATTGATTTGCTGGTTACGGTGACCGTAAGGCTTGATGAAACAACGCGGCG
AGCTTTGATCAACGACCTTTTGGAAACTTCGGCTTCCCCTGGAGAGAGCGAGATTCTCCGCGCTGTAGAA
GTCACCATTGTTGTGCACGACGACATCATTCCGTGGCGTTATCCAGCTAAGCGCGAACTGCAATTTGGAG
AATGGCAGCGCAATGACATTCTTGCAGGTATCTTCGAGCCAGCCACGATCGACATTGATCTGGCTATCTT
GCTGACAAAAGCAAGAGAACATAGCGTTGCCTTGGTAGGTCCAGCGGCGGAGGAACTCTTTGATCCGGTT
CCTGAACAGGATCTATTTGAGGCGCTAAATGAAACCTTAACGCTATGGAACTCGCCGCCCGACTGGGCTG
GCGATGAGCGAAATGTAGTGCTTACGTTGTCCCGCATTTGGTACAGCGCAGTAACCGGCAAAATCGCGCC
GAAGGATGTCGCTGCCGACTGGGCAATGGAGCGCCTGCCGGCCCAGTATCAGCCCGTCATACTTGAAGCT
AGACAGGCTTATCTTGGACAAGAAGAAGATCGCTTGGCCTCGCGCGCAGATCAGTTGGAAGAATTTGTCC
ATTACGTGAAAGGCGAGATCACCAAGGTAGTCGGCAAATAATGTCTAGCTAGAAATTCGTTCAAGCCGAC
GCCGCTTCGCGGCGCGGCTTAACTCAAGCGTTAGATGCACTAAGCACATAATTGCTCACAGCCAAACTAT
CAGGTCAAGTCTGCTTTTATTATTTTTAAGCGTGCATAATAAGCCCTACACAAATTGGGAGATATATCAT
GCTGTCAGACCAAGTTTACTCATATATACTTTAGATTGATTTAAAACTTCATTTTTAATTTAAAAGGATC
TAGGTGAAGATCCTTTTTGATAATCTCATGACCAAAATCCCTTAACGTGAGTTTTCGTTCCACTGAGCGT
CAGACCCCGTAGAAAAGATCAAAGGATCTTCTTGAGATCCTTTTTTTCTGCGCGTAATCTGCTGCTTGCA
AACAAAAAAACCACCGCTACCAGCGGTGGTTTGTTTGCCGGATCAAGAGCTACCAACTCTTTTTCCGAAG
GTAACTGGCTTCAGCAGAGCGCAGATACCAAATACTGTTCTTCTAGTGTAGCCGTAGTTAGGCCACCACT
TCAAGAACTCTGTAGCACCGCCTACATACCTCGCTCTGCTAATCCTGTTACCAGTGGCTGCTGCCAGTGG
CGATAAGTCGTGTCTTACCGGGTTGGACTCAAGACGATAGTTACCGGATAAGGCGCAGCGGTCGGGCTGA
ACGGGGGGTTCGTGCACACAGCCCAGCTTGGAGCGAACGACCTACACCGAACTGAGATACCTACAGCGTG
AGCTATGAGAAAGCGCCACGCTTCCCGAAGGGAGAAAGGCGGACAGGTATCCGGTAAGCGGCAGGGTCGG
AACAGGAGAGCGCACGAGGGAGCTTCCAGGGGGAAACGCCTGGTATCTTTATAGTCCTGTCGGGTTTCGC
CACCTCTGACTTGAGCGTCGATTTTTGTGATGCTCGTCAGGGGGGCGGAGCCTATGGAAAAACGCCAGCA
ACGCGGCCTTTTTACGGTTCCTGCACTCTGT
